Addgene plasmid #186303: PB_TRE_Z17-PDGFR_EF1a_mCherry
Purpose: Plasmid for inducible mammalian cell expression of the Z17 helixCAM and constitutive expression of an identifying fluorescent protein (mCherry). Flanked with PiggyBac sites for easy line construction.
Depositing lab: George Church. Depositing organization: Harvard Medical School. Publication: helixCAM: A platform for programmable cellular assembly in bacteria and human cells. Chao G, Wannier TM, Gutierrez C, Borders NC, Appleton E, Chadha A, Lebar T, Church GM. Cell. 2022 Aug 23. pii: S0092-8674(22)01061-3. doi: 10.1016/j.cell.2022.08.012. PubMed 36055250.
Backbone
  Vector backbone: PB
  Backbone manufacturer: SBI
  Modifications to backbone: mCherry inserted between rtTA and puromycin resistance gene
  Vector type: Mammalian Expression
  Selectable markers: Puromycin
Growth in bacteria
  Bacterial resistance: Ampicillin, 100 μg/mL
  Growth temperature: 37°C
  Growth strain: DH5alpha
  Copy number: High Copy
Gene/Insert 1
  Gene/Insert name: Z17-PDGFR
  Species: Synthetic
  Insert size (bp): 416
  Tag / fusion protein: HA, myc
Gene/Insert 2
  Gene/Insert name: mCherry
  Species: Synthetic
  Insert size (bp): 714
Terms and licenses: Academic/Nonprofit Terms; Industry Terms: Not Available to Industry
How to cite: PB_TRE_Z17-PDGFR_EF1a_mCherry was a gift from George Church (Addgene plasmid # 186303 ; http://n2t.net/addgene:186303 ; RRID:Addgene_186303)
