[The description below was written by a language model from this plasmid's Addgene catalogue record and pLannotate feature annotations shown in this document.]
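Description:
PB_TRE_Z17-PDGFR_EF1a_mCherry is a mammalian expression plasmid of about 8.9 kb built on a commercial PiggyBac (PB) transposon backbone. It is intended for making stable cell lines by transposase-mediated genomic integration of the cassette lying between the PiggyBac sites. The catalogue entry says the cassette is flanked by these sites, but the automated feature table does not annotate the transposon ends themselves. In bacteria the plasmid is maintained at high copy through a ColE1/pUC-type origin with ampicillin selection (AmpR). An f1 origin and remnants of lac cloning sequences are also present.

The payload has two transcription units. The first uses a doxycycline-responsive TRE3G promoter with a minimal CMV core to drive the synthetic Z17-PDGFR insert, which sits between Gateway attB1 and attB2 sites and ends in a bGH polyadenylation signal. An Igκ leader directs the protein into the secretory pathway, and the PDGFRβ transmembrane domain anchors it in the membrane, so the Z17 helixCAM module should be displayed on the cell surface. HA and myc tags are recorded for detection, although only an HA fragment is annotated. The second unit uses an EF-1α core promoter with an HTLV-1 LTR-derived element to constitutively express a reverse tetracycline transactivator (annotated as rtTA3), then mCherry and puromycin N-acetyltransferase, followed by an SV40 poly(A) signal. The record notes that mCherry was inserted between rtTA and the puromycin gene, but the linking elements between these coding sequences are not annotated.

A single integrated construct therefore supplies the transactivator, a red identifying marker, puromycin selection and the inducible adhesion molecule. It belongs to the helixCAM platform for programmable cellular assembly, where distinct fluorescent colours identify cell populations carrying different helixCAMs.
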