Features (pLannotate 1.2.2; 30 found; start..end, strand, type, name):
     97..201     -  promoter       AmpR promoter: bla
    254..682     -  rep_origin     f1 ori (sequence partly withheld): f1 bacteriophage origin of replication; arrow indicates direction of (+) strand synthesis
    687..842     -  CDS            lacZα (fragment): LacZα fragment of β-galactosidase; lacZ fragment
    844..963     +  CDS            B (fragment): PORTL_LAMBD - Experimental evidence at protein level: Swiss-Prot protein existence level 1. Forms the portal vertex of the capsid (PubMed:6228056, PubMed:6232391). This portal plays critical roles in head assembly, genome packaging, neck/tail attachment, and genome ejection (Probable). The portal protein multimerizes as a single ring-shaped homododecamer arranged around a central channel (PubMed:6232391). Binds to the terminase subunits to form the packaging machine (PubMed:7799432). From Escherichia phage lambda (Bacteriophage lambda).
   1481..1859    +  promoter       TRE3G promoter: 3rd-generation Tet-responsive promoter that can be activated by binding of Tet-On® 3G
   1911..1949    +  promoter       minimal CMV promoter: human cytomegalovirus (CMV) immediate early promoter
   1995..2012    +  protein_bind   attB1 (fragment): mutant version of attB; core recombination site for the Gateway® BP reaction BP Clonase™
   2018..2080    +  sig_peptide    Igκ leader: leader sequence from mouse immunoglobulin κ light chain
   2080..2103    +  CDS            3xHA (fragment): three tandem HA epitope tags
   2285..2431    +  CDS            PDGFRβ TM domain: transmembrane domain from platelet derived growth factor receptor beta
   2434..2458    -  protein_bind   attB2: mutant version of attB; recombination site for the Gateway® BP reaction BP Clonase™
   2517..2535    +  CDS            9xHis (fragment): 9xHis affinity tag
   2545..2570    +  promoter       hPGK promoter (fragment): human phosphoglycerate kinase 1 promoter
   2598..2805    +  polyA_signal   bGH poly(A) signal: bovine growth hormone polyadenylation signal
   2882..3093    +  promoter       EF-1α core promoter: core promoter for human elongation factor EF-1α
   3106..3374    +  LTR            5' LTR (truncated): truncated 5' long terminal repeat (LTR) from human T-cell leukemia virus (HTLV) type 1
   3408..4105    +  CDS            rtTA3 (fragment): reverse tetracycline transactivator 3 activates expression from Tet-responsive promoters in the presence of doxycycline
   4035..4145    +  CDS            VP48: 3 tandem repeats of the minimal activation domain of herpes simplex virus VP16 (Cheng et al., 2013)
   4215..4919    +  CDS            mCherry: mCherry is a basic (constitutively fluorescent) red fluorescent protein published in 2004, derived from Discosoma sp.. It is reported to be a very rapidly-maturing monomer with low acid sensitivity.
   4974..5573    +  CDS            PuroR: puromycin N-acetyltransferase; pac from Streptomyces alboniger; confers resistance to puromycin
   5574..5601    +  misc_feature   WPRE (fragment): woodchuck hepatitis virus posttranscriptional regulatory element
   5606..5727    +  polyA_signal   SV40 poly(A) signal: SV40 polyadenylation signal
   5745..5837    +  ncRNA          G-CSF SLDE: Accession: RF00183 - G-CSF factor stem-loop destabilising element (SLDE)
   6534..7001    +  CDS            B (fragment): PORTL_LAMBD - Experimental evidence at protein level: Swiss-Prot protein existence level 1. Forms the portal vertex of the capsid (PubMed:6228056, PubMed:6232391). This portal plays critical roles in head assembly, genome packaging, neck/tail attachment, and genome ejection (Probable). The portal protein multimerizes as a single ring-shaped homododecamer arranged around a central channel (PubMed:6232391). Binds to the terminase subunits to form the packaging machine (PubMed:7799432). From Escherichia phage lambda (Bacteriophage lambda).
   7039..7055    -  protein_bind   lac operator: The lac repressor binds to the lac operator to inhibit transcription in E. coli. This inhibition can be relieved by adding lactose or isopropyl-β-D-thiogalactopyranoside (IPTG). lac repressor encoded by lacI
   7063..7093    -  promoter       lac promoter: promoter for the E. coli lac operon
   7108..7129    -  protein_bind   CAP binding site: CAP binding activates transcription in the presence of cAMP. E. coli catabolite activator protein
   7142..7234    -  CDS            lacI (fragment): lac repressor; lacI; The lac repressor binds to the lac operator to inhibit transcription in E. coli. This inhibition can be relieved by adding lactose or isopropyl-β-D-thiogalactopyranoside (IPTG).
   7417..8005    -  rep_origin     ori: high-copy-number ColE1/pMB1/pBR322/pUC origin of replication
   8176..96      -  CDS            AmpR (across the origin): β-lactamase; bla; confers resistance to ampicillin, carbenicillin, and related antibiotics
>Addgene plasmid #186303 | PB_TRE_Z17-PDGFR_EF1a_mCherry | addgene full sequence | sequence record 365749 | Addgene NGS Result
TTTTACTTTCACCAGCGTTTCTGGGTGAGCAAAAACAGGAAGGCAAAATGCCGCAAAAAAGGGAATAAGG
GCGACACGGAAATGTTGAATACTCATACTCTTCCTTTTTCAATATTATTGAAGCATTTATCAGGGTTATT
GTCTCATGAGCGGATACATATTTGAATGTATTTAGAAAAATAAACAAATAGGGGTTCCGCGCACATTTCC
CCGAAAAGTGCCACCTAAATTGTAAGCGTTAATATTTTGTTAAAATTCGCGTTAAATTTTTGTTAAATCA
GCTCATTTTTTAACCAATAGGCCGAAATCGGCAAAATCCCTTATAAATCAAAAGAATAGACCGAGATAGG
GT
[37 nt withheld, positions 353-389]
AAAGAACGTGGACTCCAACGTCAAAGG
[49 nt withheld, positions 417-465]
T
[91 nt withheld, positions 467-557]
G
[124 nt withheld, positions 559-682]
CCCATTCGCCATTCAGGCTGCGCAACTGTTGGGAAGGGCGATCGGTGCGGGCCTCTTCGCTATTACGCCA
GCTGGCGAAAGGGGGATGTGCTGCAAGGCGATTAAGTTGGGTAACGCCAGGGTTTTCCCAGTCACGACGT
TGTAAAACGACGGCCAGTGAGCGCGCCTCGTTCATTCACGTTTTTGAACCCGTGGAGGACGGGCAGACTC
GCGGTGCAAATGTGTTTTACAGCGTGATGGAGCAGATGAAGATGCTCGACACGCTGCAGAACACGCAGCT
AGATTAACCCTAGAAAGATAATCATATTGTGACGTACGTTAAAGATAATCATGTGTAAAATTGACGCATG
TGTTTTATCGGTCTGTATATCGAGGTTTATTTATTAATTTGAATAGATATTAAGTTTTATTATATTTACA
CTTACATACTAATAATAAATTCAACAAACAATTTATTTATGTTTATTTATTTATTAAAAAAAACAAAAAC
TCAAAATTTCTTCTATAAAGTAACAAAACTTTTATGAGGGACAGCCCCCCCCCAAAGCCCCCAGGGATGT
AATTACGTCCCTCCCCCGCTAGGGGGCAGCAGCGAGCCGCCCGGGGCTCCGCTCCGGTCCGGCGCTCCCC
CCGCATCCCCGAGCCGGCAGCGTGCGGGGACAGCCCGGGCACGGGGAAGGTGGCACGGGATCGCTTTCCT
CTGAACGCTTCTCGCTGCTCTTTGAGCCTGCAGACACCTGGGGGGATACGGGGAAAAGGCCTCCACGGCC
ACTAGTCTTTCGTCTTCAAGAATTCCTCGAGTTTACTCCCTATCAGTGATAGAGAACGTATGAAGAGTTT
ACTCCCTATCAGTGATAGAGAACGTATGCAGACTTTACTCCCTATCAGTGATAGAGAACGTATAAGGAGT
TTACTCCCTATCAGTGATAGAGAACGTATGACCAGTTTACTCCCTATCAGTGATAGAGAACGTATCTACA
GTTTACTCCCTATCAGTGATAGAGAACGTATATCCAGTTTACTCCCTATCAGTGATAGAGAACGTATAAG
CTTTAGGCGTGTACGGTGGGCGCCTATAAAAGCAGAGCTCGTTTAGTGAACCGTCAGATCGCCTGGAGCA
ATTCCACAACACTTTTGTCTTATACCAACTTTCCGTACCACTTCCTACCCTCGTAAAGGTCTAGAGCTAG
CGAATTCGAAGCCACCAACTGGCAGGTGCGTATGTCGAGGTAGGCGTGTACGGTGGGAGGCCTATATAAG
CAGAGCTCGTTTAGTGAACCGTCAGATCGCCTGGAGAATTGGCTAGCATCAACAAGTTTGTACAAAAAAG
TTGGCATGGAGACAGACACACTCCTGCTATGGGTACTGCTGCTCTGGGTTCCAGGTTCCACTGGTGACTA
TCCATATGATGTTCCAGATTATGCTGGGGCCAATGAGAAAGAAGAACTGAAGAGTAAGAAGGCTGAGCTG
CGAAACAGAATTGAACAACTGAAGCAGAAGCGAGAGCAACTCAAGCAGAAAATAGCTAATCTGCGCAAGG
AAATAGAAGCATACAAACTGCAGGTCGACGAACAAAAACTCATCTCAGAAGAGGATCTGAATGCTGTGGG
CCAGGACACGCAGGAGGTCATCGTGGTGCCACACTCCTTGCCCTTTAAGGTGGTGGTGATCTCAGCCATC
CTGGCCCTGGTGGTGCTCACCATCATCTCCCTTATCATCCTCATCATGCTTTGGCAGAAGAAGCCACGTT
AACCCAACTTTCTTGTACAAAGTGGTTGCAGGAAAGCCAATCCCAAACCCACTCCTAGGTCTCGACAGTA
CAGCATAGACCGGTCCACCACCACCACCACCACTAAGGATCCGGGGTTGGGGTTGCGCCTTTTCCAAGCA
CCTGCTACATAGCGGTACCCCTCGACTGTGCCTTCTAGTTGCCAGCCATCTGTTGTTTGCCCCTCCCCCG
TGCCTTCCTTGACCCTGGAAGGTGCCACTCCCACTGTCCTTTCCTAATAAAATGAGGAAATTGCATCGCA
TTGTCTGAGTAGGTGTCATTCTATTCTGGGGGGTGGGGTGGGGCAGGACAGCAAGGGGGAGGATTGGGAA
GACAATAGCAGGCATGCTGGGGATGCGGTGGGCTCTTCGAATTTAAATCGGATCCAGCTGAATCTAAGTG
GATCTGCGATCGCTCCGGTGCCCGTCAGTGGGCAGAGCGCACATCGCCCACAGTCCCCGAGAAGTTGGGG
GGAGGGGTCGGCAATTGAACGGGTGCCTAGAGAAGGTGGCGCGGGGTAAACTGGGAAAGTGATGTCGTGT
ACTGGCTCCGCCTTTTTCCCGAGGGTGGGGGAGAACCGTATATAAGTGCAGTAGTCGCCGTGAACGTTCT
TTTTCGCAACGGGTTTGCCGCCAGAACACAGCTGAAGCTTCGAGGGGCTCGCATCTCTCCTTCACGCGCC
CGCCGCCCTACCTGAGGCCGCCATCCACGCCGGTTGAGTCGCGTTCTGCCGCCTCCCGCCTGTGGTGCCT
CCTGAACTGCGTCCGCCGTCTAGGTAAGTTTAAAGCTCAGGTCGAGACCGGGCCTTTGTCCGGCGCTCCC
TTGGAGCCTACCTAGACTCAGCCGGCTCTCCACGCTTTGCCTGACCCTGCTTGCTCAACTCTACGTCTTT
GTTTCGTTTTCTGTTCTGCGCCGTTACAGATCTAAGCTGTGACCGGCGCCTACTCTAGAGCCGCCATGTC
TAGACTGGACAAGAGCAAAGTCATAAACTCTGCTCTGGAATTACTCAATGGAGTCGGTATCGAAGGCCTG
ACGACAAGGAAACTCGCTCAAAAGCTGGGAGTTGAGCAGCCTACCCTGTACTGGCACGTGAAGAACAAGC
GGGCCCTGCTCGATGCCCTGCCAATCGAGATGCTGGACAGGCATCATACCCACTCCTGCCCCCTGGAAGG
CGAGTCATGGCAAGACTTTCTGCGGAACAACGCCAAGTCATACCGCTGTGCTCTCCTCTCACATCGCGAC
GGGGCTAAAGTGCATCTCGGCACCCGCCCAACAGAGAAACAGTACGAAACCCTGGAAAATCAGCTCGCGT
TCCTGTGTCAGCAAGGCTTCTCCCTGGAGAACGCACTGTACGCTCTGTCCGCCGTGGGCCACTTTACACT
GGGCTGCGTATTGGAGGAACAGGAGCATCAAGTAGCAAAAGAGGAAAGAGAGACACCTACCACCGATTCT
ATGCCCCCACTTCTGAAACAAGCAATTGAGCTGTTCGACCGGCAGGGAGCCGAACCTGCCTTCCTTTTCG
GCCTGGAACTAATCATATGTGGCCTGGAGAAACAGCTAAAGTGCGAAAGCGGCGGGCCGACCGACGCCCT
TGACGATTTTGACTTAGACATGCTCCCAGCCGATGCCCTTGACGACTTTGACCTTGATATGCTGCCTGCT
GACGCTCTTGACGATTTTGACCTTGACATGCTCCCCGGGGAGGGCAGAGGAAGTCTTCTAACATGCGGTG
ACGTGGAGGAGAATCCCGGCCCTATGGCTAGCGTGAGCAAGGGCGAGGAGGATAACATGGCCATCATCAA
GGAGTTCATGCGCTTCAAGGTGCACATGGAGGGCTCCGTGAACGGCCACGAGTTCGAGATCGAGGGCGAG
GGCGAGGGCCGCCCCTACGAGGGCACCCAGACCGCCAAGCTGAAGGTGACCAAGGGTGGCCCCCTGCCCT
TCGCCTGGGACATCCTGTCCCCTCAGTTCATGTACGGCTCCAAGGCCTACGTGAAGCACCCCGCCGACAT
CCCCGACTACTTGAAGCTGTCCTTCCCCGAGGGCTTCAAGTGGGAGCGCGTGATGAACTTCGAGGACGGC
GGCATGGTGACCGTGACCCAGGACTCCTCCCTGCAGGACGGCGAGTTCATCTACAAGGTGAAGCTGCGCG
GCACCAACTTCCCCTCCGACGGCCCCGTAATGCAGAAGAAGACCATGGGCTGGGAGGCCTCCTCCGAGCG
GATGTACCCCGAGGACGGCGCCCTGAAGGGCGAGATCAAGCAGAGGCTGAAGCTGAAGGACGGCGGCCAC
TACGACGCTGAGGTCAAGACCACCTACAAGGCCAAGAAGCCCGTGCAGCTGCCCGGCGCCTACAACGTCA
ACATCAAGTTGGACATCACCTCCCACAACGAGGACTACACCATCGTGGAACAGTACGAACGCGCCGAGGG
CCGCCACTCCACCGGCGGCATGGACGAGCTGTACAAGGAGGGCAGAGGAAGTCTTCTAACATGCGGTGAC
GTGGAGGAGAATCCCGGCCCTATGACCGAGTACAAGCCCACGGTGCGCCTCGCCACCCGCGACGACGTCC
CCAGGGCCGTACGCACCCTCGCCGCCGCGTTCGCCGACTACCCCGCCACGCGCCACACCGTCGATCCGGA
CCGCCACATCGAGCGGGTCACCGAGCTGCAAGAACTCTTCCTCACGCGCGTCGGGCTCGACATCGGCAAG
GTGTGGGTCGCGGACGACGGCGCCGCGGTGGCGGTCTGGACCACGCCGGAGAGCGTCGAAGCGGGGGCGG
TGTTCGCCGAGATCGGCCCGCGCATGGCCGAGTTGAGCGGTTCCCGGCTGGCCGCGCAGCAACAGATGGA
AGGCCTCCTGGCGCCGCACCGGCCCAAGGAGCCCGCGTGGTTCCTGGCCACCGTCGGCGTCTCGCCCGAC
CACCAGGGCAAGGGTCTGGGCAGCGCCGTCGTGCTCCCCGGAGTGGAGGCGGCCGAGCGCGCCGGGGTGC
CCGCCTTCCTGGAGACCTCCGCGCCCCGCAACCTCCCCTTCTACGAGCGGCTCGGCTTCACCGTCACCGC
CGACGTCGAGGTGCCCGAAGGACCGCGCACCTGGTGCATGACCCGCAAGCCCGGTGCCTGAAATCAACCT
CTGGATTACAAAATTTGTGGGTAAACTTGTTTATTGCAGCTTATAATGGTTACAAATAAAGCAATAGCAT
CACAAATTTCACAAATAAAGCATTTTTTTCACTGCATTCTAGTTGTGGTTTGTCCAAACTCATCAATGTA
TCTTATCATGTCTGGAATTGACTCAAATGATGTCAATTAGTCTATCAGAAGCTCATCTGGTCTCCCTTCC
GGGGGACAAGACATCCCTGTTTAATATTTAAACAGCAGTGTTCCCAAACTGGGTTCTTATATCCCTTGCT
CTGGTCAACCAGGTTGCAGGGTTTCCTGTCCTCACAGGAACGAAGTCCCTAAAGAAACAGTGGCAGCCAG
GTTTAGCCCCGGAATTGACTGGATTCCTTTTTTAGGGCCCATTGGTATGGCTTTTTCCCCGTATCCCCCC
AGGTGTCTGCAGGCTCAAAGAGCAGCGAGAAGCGTTCAGAGGAAAGCGATCCCGTGCCACCTTCCCCGTG
CCCGGGCTGTCCCCGCACGCTGCCGGCTCGGGGATGCGGGGGGAGCGCCGGACCGGAGCGGAGCCCCGGG
CGGCTCGCTGCTGCCCCCTAGCGGGGGAGGGACGTAATTACATCCCTGGGGGCTTTGGGGGGGGGCTGTC
CCTGATATCTATAACAAGAAAATATATATATAATAAGTTATCACGTAAGTAGAACATGAAATAACAATAT
AATTATCGTATGAGTTAAATCTTAAAAGTCACGTAAAAGATAATCATGCGTCATTTTGACTCACGCGGTC
GTTATAGTTCAAAATCAGTGACACTTACCGCATTGACAAGCACGCCTCACGGGAGCTCCAAGCGGCGACT
GAGATGTCCTAAATGCACAGCGACGGATTCGCGCTATTTAGAAAGAGAGAGCAATATTTCAAGAATGCAT
GCGTCAATTTTACGCAGACTATCTTTCTAGGGTTAATCTAGCTGCATCAGGATCATATCGTCGGGTCTTT
TTTCCGGCTCAGTCATCGCCCAAGCTGGCGCTATCTGGGCATCGGGGAGGAAGAAGCCCGTGCCTTTTCC
CGCGAGGTTGAAGCGGCATGGAAAGAGTTTGCCGAGGATGACTGCTGCTGCATTGACGTTGAGCGAAAAC
GCACGTTTACCATGATGATTCGGGAAGGTGTGGCCATGCACGCCTTTAACGGTGAACTGTTCGTTCAGGC
CACCTGGGATACCAGTTCGTCGCGGCTTTTCCGGACACAGTTCCGGATGGTCAGCCCGAAGCGCATCAGC
AACCCGAACAATACCGGCGACAGCCGGAACTGCCGTGCCGGTGTGCAGATTAATGACAGCGGTGCGGCGC
TGGGATATTACGTCAGCGAGGACGGGTATCCTGGCTGGATGCCGCAGAAATGGACATGGATACCCCGTGA
GTTACCCGGCGGGCGCGCTTGGCGTAATCATGGTCATAGCTGTTTCCTGTGTGAAATTGTTATCCGCTCA
CAATTCCACACAACATACGAGCCGGAAGCATAAAGTGTAAAGCCTGGGGTGCCTAATGAGTGAGCTAACT
CACATTAATTGCGTTGCGCTCACTGCCCGCTTTCCAGTCGGGAAACCTGTCGTGCCAGCTGCATTAATGA
ATCGGCCAACGCGCGGGGAGAGGCGGTTTGCGTATTGGGCGCTCTTCCGCTTCCTCGCTCACTGACTCGC
TGCGCTCGGTCGTTCGGCTGCGGCGAGCGGTATCAGCTCACTCAAAGGCGGTAATACGGTTATCCACAGA
ATCAGGGGATAACGCAGGAAAGAACATGTGAGCAAAAGGCCAGCAAAAGGCCAGGAACCGTAAAAAGGCC
GCGTTGCTGGCGTTTTTCCATAGGCTCCGCCCCCCTGACGAGCATCACAAAAATCGACGCTCAAGTCAGA
GGTGGCGAAACCCGACAGGACTATAAAGATACCAGGCGTTTCCCCCTGGAAGCTCCCTCGTGCGCTCTCC
TGTTCCGACCCTGCCGCTTACCGGATACCTGTCCGCCTTTCTCCCTTCGGGAAGCGTGGCGCTTTCTCAT
AGCTCACGCTGTAGGTATCTCAGTTCGGTGTAGGTCGTTCGCTCCAAGCTGGGCTGTGTGCACGAACCCC
CCGTTCAGCCCGACCGCTGCGCCTTATCCGGTAACTATCGTCTTGAGTCCAACCCGGTAAGACACGACTT
ATCGCCACTGGCAGCAGCCACTGGTAACAGGATTAGCAGAGCGAGGTATGTAGGCGGTGCTACAGAGTTC
TTGAAGTGGTGGCCTAACTACGGCTACACTAGAAGAACAGTATTTGGTATCTGCGCTCTGCTGAAGCCAG
TTACCTTCGGAAAAAGAGTTGGTAGCTCTTGATCCGGCAAACAAACCACCGCTGGTAGCGGTGGTTTTTT
TGTTTGCAAGCAGCAGATTACGCGCAGAAAAAAAGGATCTCAAGAAGATCCTTTGATCTTTTCTACGGGG
TCTGACGCTCAGTGGAACGAAAACTCACGTTAAGGGATTTTGGTCATGAGATTATCAAAAAGGATCTTCA
CCTAGATCCTTTTAAATTAAAAATGAAGTTTTAAATCAATCTAAAGTATATATGAGTAAACTTGGTCTGA
CAGTTACCAATGCTTAATCAGTGAGGCACCTATCTCAGCGATCTGTCTATTTCGTTCATCCATAGTTGCC
TGACTCCCCGTCGTGTAGATAACTACGATACGGGAGGGCTTACCATCTGGCCCCAGTGCTGCAATGATAC
CGCGAGACCCACGCTCACCGGCTCCAGATTTATCAGCAATAAACCAGCCAGCCGGAAGGGCCGAGCGCAG
AAGTGGTCCTGCAACTTTATCCGCCTCCATCCAGTCTATTAATTGTTGCCGGGAAGCTAGAGTAAGTAGT
TCGCCAGTTAATAGTTTGCGCAACGTTGTTGCCATTGCTACAGGCATCGTGGTGTCACGCTCGTCGTTTG
GTATGGCTTCATTCAGCTCCGGTTCCCAACGATCAAGGCGAGTTACATGATCCCCCATGTTGTGCAAAAA
AGCGGTTAGCTCCTTCGGTCCTCCGATCGTTGTCAGAAGTAAGTTGGCCGCAGTGTTATCACTCATGGTT
ATGGCAGCACTGCATAATTCTCTTACTGTCATGCCATCCGTAAGATGCTTTTCTGTGACTGGTGAGTACT
CAACCAAGTCATTCTGAGAATAGTGTATGCGGCGACCGAGTTGCTCTTGCCCGGCGTCAATACGGGATAA
TACCGCGCCACATAGCAGAACTTTAAAAGTGCTCATCATTGGAAAACGTTCTTCGGGGCGAAAACTCTCA
AGGATCTTACCGCTGTTGAGATCCAGTTCGATGTAACCCACTCGTGCACCCAACTGATCTTCAGCATC
